Addgene plasmid #88918: pMJ915v2 + sfGFP
Purpose: For expression of modified SpyCas9 in e.coli.
Depositing lab: Jennifer Doudna. Depositing organization: University of California, Berkeley. Publication: Efficient genome editing in the mouse brain by local delivery of engineered Cas9 ribonucleoprotein complexes. Staahl BT, Benekareddy M, Coulon-Bainier C, Banfal AA, Floor SN, Sabo JK, Urnes C, Munares GA, Ghosh A, Doudna JA. Nat Biotechnol. 2017 Feb 13. doi: 10.1038/nbt.3806. PubMed 28191903.
Backbone
  Vector backbone: pMJ915
  Vector type: Bacterial Expression, CRISPR
Growth in bacteria
  Bacterial resistance: Ampicillin, 100 μg/mL
  Growth temperature: 37°C
  Growth strain: DH5alpha
  Copy number: Unknown
Gene/Insert 1
  Gene/Insert name: Cas9
Gene/Insert 2
  Gene/Insert name: T7
Terms and licenses: Academic/Nonprofit Terms; Industry Terms: Not Available to Industry
How to cite: pMJ915v2 + sfGFP was a gift from Jennifer Doudna (Addgene plasmid # 88918 ; http://n2t.net/addgene:88918 ; RRID:Addgene_88918)
