[The description below was written by a language model from this plasmid's Addgene catalogue record and the feature table of its GenBank file.]
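Description:
pMJ915v2 + sfGFP is a 10.8 kb bacterial expression plasmid built on the pMJ915 backbone for producing a modified Streptococcus pyogenes Cas9 protein in E. coli. It is propagated through a ColE1/pMB1-type origin accompanied by the pBR322 bom region and the rop gene, which moderates copy number (the catalogue lists copy number as unknown). Selection is by ampicillin through the beta-lactamase gene under its own promoter.

The expression cassette is driven by a bacteriophage T7 promoter followed by the efficient T7 gene 10 ribosome binding site, so expression requires a host that supplies T7 RNA polymerase. The annotated open reading frame begins with a 6xHis affinity tag fused to a signal-sequence-free maltose binding protein, which stays in the cytosol and commonly aids solubility and purification. A TEV protease recognition site follows, allowing the His-MBP portion to be removed after purification. Next comes the Cas9 coding sequence with two tandem SV40 nuclear localization signals at its C-terminus, and the cassette ends at a T7 terminator.

The plasmid name indicates a superfolder GFP component, but no sfGFP feature is annotated in the table. There is an unannotated stretch of roughly 850 bp between the second NLS and the terminator where such a fusion could lie, though the record does not confirm this.

The associated publication concerns genome editing in the mouse brain by local delivery of engineered Cas9 ribonucleoprotein complexes. This fits the use of the plasmid to make purified, NLS-bearing recombinant Cas9 for assembly with guide RNA.
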