LOCUS       Exported 10844 bp ds-DNA circular SYN 12-MAY-2021
DEFINITION  For expression of modified SpyCas9 in e.coli..
ACCESSION   .
VERSION     .
KEYWORDS    pMJ915v2 + sfGFP
SOURCE      synthetic DNA construct
  ORGANISM  synthetic DNA construct
REFERENCE   1 (bases 1 to 10844)
  AUTHORS   Staahl BT, Benekareddy M, Coulon-Bainier C, Banfal AA, Floor SN,
            Sabo JK, Urnes C, Munares GA, Ghosh A, Doudna JA
  TITLE     Efficient genome editing in the mouse brain by local delivery of
            engineered Cas9 ribonucleoprotein complexes.
  JOURNAL   Nat Biotechnol. 2017 Feb 13. doi: 10.1038/nbt.3806.
  PUBMED    28191903
REFERENCE   2 (bases 1 to 10844)
  AUTHORS   .
  TITLE     Direct Submission
  JOURNAL   Exported May 12, 2021 from SnapGene Server 1.1.58
            http://www.snapgene.com
FEATURES             Location/Qualifiers
     source          1..10844
                     /organism="synthetic DNA construct"
                     /mol_type="other DNA"
     primer_bind     1018..1041
                     /label=MBP-F
                     /note="Maltose binding protein, forward primer"
     CDS             1099..1119
                     /codon_start=1
                     /product="tobacco etch virus (TEV) protease recognition and
                     cleavage site"
                     /label=TEV site
                     /translation="ENLYFQS"
     CDS             1135..5238
                     /codon_start=1
                     /product="Cas9 (Csn1) endonuclease from the Streptococcus
                     pyogenes Type II CRISPR/Cas system"
                     /label=Cas9
                     /note="generates RNA-guided double strand breaks in DNA"
                     /translation="MDKKYSIGLDIGTNSVGWAVITDEYKVPSKKFKVLGNTDRHSIKK
                     NLIGALLFDSGETAEATRLKRTARRRYTRRKNRICYLQEIFSNEMAKVDDSFFHRLEES
                     FLVEEDKKHERHPIFGNIVDEVAYHEKYPTIYHLRKKLVDSTDKADLRLIYLALAHMIK
                     FRGHFLIEGDLNPDNSDVDKLFIQLVQTYNQLFEENPINASGVDAKAILSARLSKSRRL
                     ENLIAQLPGEKKNGLFGNLIALSLGLTPNFKSNFDLAEDAKLQLSKDTYDDDLDNLLAQ
                     IGDQYADLFLAAKNLSDAILLSDILRVNTEITKAPLSASMIKRYDEHHQDLTLLKALVR
                     QQLPEKYKEIFFDQSKNGYAGYIDGGASQEEFYKFIKPILEKMDGTEELLVKLNREDLL
                     RKQRTFDNGSIPHQIHLGELHAILRRQEDFYPFLKDNREKIEKILTFRIPYYVGPLARG
                     NSRFAWMTRKSEETITPWNFEEVVDKGASAQSFIERMTNFDKNLPNEKVLPKHSLLYEY
                     FTVYNELTKVKYVTEGMRKPAFLSGEQKKAIVDLLFKTNRKVTVKQLKEDYFKKIECFD
                     SVEISGVEDRFNASLGTYHDLLKIIKDKDFLDNEENEDILEDIVLTLTLFEDREMIEER
                     LKTYAHLFDDKVMKQLKRRRYTGWGRLSRKLINGIRDKQSGKTILDFLKSDGFANRNFM
                     QLIHDDSLTFKEDIQKAQVSGQGDSLHEHIANLAGSPAIKKGILQTVKVVDELVKVMGR
                     HKPENIVIEMARENQTTQKGQKNSRERMKRIEEGIKELGSQILKEHPVENTQLQNEKLY
                     LYYLQNGRDMYVDQELDINRLSDYDVDHIVPQSFLKDDSIDNKVLTRSDKNRGKSDNVP
                     SEEVVKKMKNYWRQLLNAKLITQRKFDNLTKAERGGLSELDKAGFIKRQLVETRQITKH
                     VAQILDSRMNTKYDENDKLIREVKVITLKSKLVSDFRKDFQFYKVREINNYHHAHDAYL
                     NAVVGTALIKKYPKLESEFVYGDYKVYDVRKMIAKSEQEIGKATAKYFFYSNIMNFFKT
                     EITLANGEIRKRPLIETNGETGEIVWDKGRDFATVRKVLSMPQVNIVKKTEVQTGGFSK
                     ESILPKRNSDKLIARKKDWDPKKYGGFDSPTVAYSVLVVAKVEKGKSKKLKSVKELLGI
                     TIMERSSFEKNPIDFLEAKGYKEVKKDLIIKLPKYSLFELENGRKRMLASAGELQKGNE
                     LALPSKYVNFLYLASHYEKLKGSPEDNEQKQLFVEQHKHYLDEIIEQISEFSKRVILAD
                     ANLDKVLSAYNKHRDKPIREQAENIIHLFTLTNLGAPAAFKYFDTTIDRKRYTSTKEVL
                     DATLIHQSITGLYETRIDLSQLGGD"
     CDS             5245..5265
                     /codon_start=1
                     /product="nuclear localization signal of SV40 (simian virus
                     40) large T antigen"
                     /label=SV40 NLS
                     /translation="PKKKRKV"
     CDS             5272..5292
                     /codon_start=1
                     /product="nuclear localization signal of SV40 (simian virus
                     40) large T antigen"
                     /label=SV40 NLS
                     /translation="PKKKRKV"
     primer_bind     complement(6141..6159)
                     /label=T7 Term
                     /note="T7 terminator, reverse primer"
     terminator      6155..6202
                     /label=T7 terminator
                     /note="transcription terminator for bacteriophage T7 RNA
                     polymerase"
     promoter        complement(6568..6596)
                     /label=tet promoter
                     /note="E. coli promoter for tetracycline efflux protein
                     gene"
     primer_bind     complement(6623..6641)
                     /label=pBRforEco
                     /note="pBR322 vectors, upsteam of EcoRI site, forward
                     primer"
     promoter        6709..6813
                     /gene="bla"
                     /label=AmpR promoter
     CDS             6814..7674
                     /codon_start=1
                     /gene="bla"
                     /product="beta-lactamase"
                     /label=AmpR
                     /note="confers resistance to ampicillin, carbenicillin, and
                     related antibiotics"
                     /translation="MSIQHFRVALIPFFAAFCLPVFAHPETLVKVKDAEDQLGARVGYI
                     ELDLNSGKILESFRPEERFPMMSTFKVLLCGAVLSRVDAGQEQLGRRIHYSQNDLVEYS
                     PVTEKHLTDGMTVRELCSAAITMSDNTAANLLLTTIGGPKELTAFLHNMGDHVTRLDRW
                     EPELNEAIPNDERDTTMPAAMATTLRKLLTGELLTLASRQQLIDWMEADKVAGPLLRSA
                     LPAGWFIADKSGAGERGSRGIIAALGPDGKPSRIVVIYTTGSQATMDERNRQIAEIGAS
                     LIKHW"
     primer_bind     complement(7032..7051)
                     /label=Amp-R
                     /note="Ampicillin resistance gene, reverse primer"
     rep_origin      7845..8433
                     /direction=RIGHT
                     /label=ori
                     /note="high-copy-number ColE1/pMB1/pBR322/pUC origin of
                     replication"
     primer_bind     8334..8353
                     /label=pBR322ori-F
                     /note="pBR322 origin, forward primer"
     primer_bind     8587..8604
                     /label=L4440
                     /note="L4440 vector, forward primer"
     misc_feature    8619..8758
                     /label=bom
                     /note="basis of mobility region from pBR322"
     primer_bind     complement(8684..8703)
                     /label=pRS-marker
                     /note="pRS vectors, use to sequence yeast selectable
                     marker"
     primer_bind     8844..8866
                     /label=pGEX 3'
                     /note="pGEX vectors, reverse primer"
     CDS             complement(8860..9051)
                     /codon_start=1
                     /gene="rop"
                     /product="Rop protein, which maintains plasmids at low copy
                     number"
                     /label=rop
                     /translation="MTKQEKTALNMARFIRSQTLTLLEKLNELDADEQADICESLHDHA
                     DELYRSCLARFGDDGENL"
     primer_bind     10509..10528
                     /label=pBRrevBam
                     /note="pBR322 vectors, tet region, downstream of BamHI,
                     reverse primer"
     primer_bind     10612..10631
                     /label=T7
                     /note="T7 promoter, forward primer"
     promoter        10612..10630
                     /label=T7 promoter
                     /note="promoter for bacteriophage T7 RNA polymerase"
     RBS             10719..10741
                     /note="efficient ribosome binding site from bacteriophage
                     T7 gene 10 (Olins and Rangwala, 1989)"
     CDS             10761..10778
                     /codon_start=1
                     /product="6xHis affinity tag"
                     /label=6xHis
                     /translation="HHHHHH"
     CDS             10788..1044
                     /codon_start=1
                     /gene="malE (mutated)"
                     /product="maltose binding protein from E. coli"
                     /label=MBP
                     /note="This version of the gene does not encode a signal
                     sequence, so MBP will remain in the cytosol."
                     /translation="MKIEEGKLVIWINGDKGYNGLAEVGKKFEKDTGIKVTVEHPDKLE
                     EKFPQVAATGDGPDIIFWAHDRFGGYAQSGLLAEITPDKAFQDKLYPFTWDAVRYNGKL
                     IAYPIAVEALSLIYNKDLLPNPPKTWEEIPALDKELKAKGKSALMFNLQEPYFTWPLIA
                     ADGGYAFKYENGKYDIKDVGVDNAGAKAGLTFLVDLIKNKHMNADTDYSIAEAAFNKGE
                     TAMTINGPWAWSNIDTSKVNYGVTVLPTFKGQPSKPFVGVLSAGINAASPNKELAKEFL
                     ENYLLTDEGLEAVNKDKPLGAVALKSYEEELAKDPRIAATMENAQKGEIMPNIPQMSAF
                     WYAVRTAVINAASGRQTVDEALKDAQT"
ORIGIN
        1 ggtctcgctg aagtcggtaa gaaattcgag aaagataccg gaattaaagt caccgttgag
       61 catccggata aactggaaga gaaattccca caggttgcgg caactggcga tggccctgac
      121 attatcttct gggcacacga ccgctttggt ggctacgctc aatctggcct gttggctgaa
      181 atcaccccgg acaaagcgtt ccaggacaag ctgtatccgt ttacctggga tgccgtacgt
      241 tacaacggca agctgattgc ttacccgatc gctgttgaag cgttatcgct gatttataac
      301 aaagatctgc tgccgaaccc gccaaaaacc tgggaagaga tcccggcgct ggataaagaa
      361 ctgaaagcga aaggtaagag cgcgctgatg ttcaacctgc aagaaccgta cttcacctgg
      421 ccgctgattg ctgctgacgg gggttatgcg ttcaagtatg aaaacggcaa gtacgacatt
      481 aaagacgtgg gcgtggataa cgctggcgcg aaagcgggtc tgaccttcct ggttgacctg
      541 attaaaaaca aacacatgaa tgcagacacc gattactcca tcgcagaagc tgcctttaat
      601 aaaggcgaaa cagcgatgac catcaacggc ccgtgggcat ggtccaacat cgacaccagc
      661 aaagtgaatt atggtgtaac ggtactgccg accttcaagg gtcaaccatc caaaccgttc
      721 gttggcgtgc tgagcgcagg tattaacgcc gccagtccga acaaagagct ggcaaaagag
      781 ttcctcgaaa actatctgct gactgatgaa ggtctggaag cggttaataa agacaaaccg
      841 ctgggtgccg tagcgctgaa gtcttacgag gaagagttgg cgaaagatcc acgtattgcc
      901 gccactatgg aaaacgccca gaaaggtgaa atcatgccga acatcccgca gatgtccgct
      961 ttctggtatg ccgtgcgtac tgcggtgatc aacgccgcca gcggtcgtca gactgtcgat
     1021 gaagccctga aagacgcgca gactaattcg agctcgaaca acaacaacaa taacaataac
     1081 aacaacctcg ggatcgagga aaacctgtac ttccaatcca atgccactag taccatggat
     1141 aagaaatact caataggctt agatatcggc acaaatagcg tcggatgggc ggtgatcact
     1201 gatgaatata aggttccgtc taaaaagttc aaggttctgg gaaatacaga ccgccacagt
     1261 atcaaaaaaa atcttatagg ggctctttta tttgacagtg gagagacagc ggaagcgact
     1321 cgtctcaaac ggacagctcg tagaaggtat acacgtcgga agaatcgtat ttgttatcta
     1381 caggagattt tttcaaatga gatggcgaaa gtagatgata gtttctttca tcgacttgaa
     1441 gagtcttttt tggtggaaga agacaagaag catgaacgtc atcctatttt tggaaatata
     1501 gtagatgaag ttgcttatca tgagaaatat ccaactatct atcatctgcg aaaaaaattg
     1561 gtagattcta ctgataaagc ggatttgcgc ttaatctatt tggccttagc gcatatgatt
     1621 aagtttcgtg gtcatttttt gattgaggga gatttaaatc ctgataatag tgatgtggac
     1681 aaactattta tccagttggt acaaacctac aatcaattat ttgaagaaaa ccctattaac
     1741 gcaagtggag tagatgctaa agcgattctt tctgcacgat tgagtaaatc aagacgatta
     1801 gaaaatctca ttgctcagct ccccggtgag aagaaaaatg gcttatttgg gaatctcatt
     1861 gctttgtcat tgggtttgac ccctaatttt aaatcaaatt ttgatttggc agaagatgct
     1921 aaattacagc tttcaaaaga tacttacgat gatgatttag ataatttatt ggcgcaaatt
     1981 ggagatcaat atgctgattt gtttttggca gctaagaatt tatcagatgc tattttactt
     2041 tcagatatcc taagagtaaa tactgaaata actaaggctc ccctatcagc ttcaatgatt
     2101 aaacgctacg atgaacatca tcaagacttg actcttttaa aagctttagt tcgacaacaa
     2161 cttccagaaa agtataaaga aatctttttt gatcaatcaa aaaacggata tgcaggttat
     2221 attgatgggg gagctagcca agaagaattt tataaattta tcaaaccaat tttagaaaaa
     2281 atggatggta ctgaggaatt attggtgaaa ctaaatcgtg aagatttgct gcgcaagcaa
     2341 cggacctttg acaacggctc tattccccat caaattcact tgggtgagct gcatgctatt
     2401 ttgagaagac aagaagactt ttatccattt ttaaaagaca atcgtgagaa gattgaaaaa
     2461 atcttgactt ttcgaattcc ttattatgtt ggtccattgg cgcgtggcaa tagtcgtttt
     2521 gcatggatga ctcggaagtc tgaagaaaca attaccccat ggaattttga agaagttgtc
     2581 gataaaggtg cttcagctca atcatttatt gaacgcatga caaactttga taaaaatctt
     2641 ccaaatgaaa aagtactacc aaaacatagt ttgctttatg agtattttac ggtttataac
     2701 gaattgacaa aggtcaaata tgttactgaa ggaatgcgaa aaccagcatt tctttcaggt
     2761 gaacagaaga aagccattgt tgatttactc ttcaaaacaa atcgaaaagt aaccgttaag
     2821 caattaaaag aagattattt caaaaaaata gaatgttttg atagtgttga aatttcagga
     2881 gttgaagata gatttaatgc ttcattaggt acctaccatg atttgctaaa aattattaaa
     2941 gataaagatt ttttggataa tgaagaaaat gaagatatct tagaggatat tgttttaaca
     3001 ttgaccttat ttgaagatag ggagatgatt gaggaaagac ttaaaacata tgctcacctc
     3061 tttgatgata aggtgatgaa acagcttaaa cgtcgccgtt atactggttg gggacgtttg
     3121 tctcgaaaat tgattaatgg tattagggat aagcaatctg gcaaaacaat attagatttt
     3181 ttgaaatcag atggttttgc caatcgcaat tttatgcagc tgatccatga tgatagtttg
     3241 acatttaaag aagacattca aaaagcacaa gtgtctggac aaggcgatag tttacatgaa
     3301 catattgcaa atttagctgg tagccctgct attaaaaaag gtattttaca gactgtaaaa
     3361 gttgttgatg aattggtcaa agtaatgggg cggcataagc cagaaaatat cgttattgaa
     3421 atggcacgtg aaaatcagac aactcaaaag ggccagaaaa attcgcgaga gcgtatgaaa
     3481 cgaatcgaag aaggtatcaa agaattagga agtcagattc ttaaagagca tcctgttgaa
     3541 aatactcaat tgcaaaatga aaagctctat ctctattatc tccaaaatgg aagagacatg
     3601 tatgtggacc aagaattaga tattaatcgt ttaagtgatt atgatgtcga tcacattgtt
     3661 ccacaaagtt tccttaaaga cgattcaata gacaataagg tcttaacgcg ttctgataaa
     3721 aatcgtggta aatcggataa cgttccaagt gaagaagtag tcaaaaagat gaaaaactat
     3781 tggagacaac ttctaaacgc caagttaatc actcaacgta agtttgataa tttaacgaaa
     3841 gctgaacgtg gaggtttgag tgaacttgat aaagctggtt ttatcaaacg ccaattggtt
     3901 gaaactcgcc aaatcactaa gcatgtggca caaattttgg atagtcgcat gaatactaaa
     3961 tacgatgaaa atgataaact tattcgagag gttaaagtga ttaccttaaa atctaaatta
     4021 gtttctgact tccgaaaaga tttccaattc tataaagtac gtgagattaa caattaccat
     4081 catgcccatg atgcgtatct aaatgccgtc gttggaactg ctttgattaa gaaatatcca
     4141 aaacttgaat cggagtttgt ctatggtgat tataaagttt atgatgttcg taaaatgatt
     4201 gctaagtctg agcaagaaat aggcaaagca accgcaaaat atttctttta ctctaatatc
     4261 atgaacttct tcaaaacaga aattacactt gcaaatggag agattcgcaa acgccctcta
     4321 atcgaaacta atggggaaac tggagaaatt gtctgggata aagggcgaga ttttgccaca
     4381 gtgcgcaaag tattgtccat gccccaagtc aatattgtca agaaaacaga agtacagaca
     4441 ggcggattct ccaaggagtc aattttacca aaaagaaatt cggacaagct tattgctcgt
     4501 aaaaaagact gggatccaaa aaaatatggt ggttttgata gtccaacggt agcttattca
     4561 gtcctagtgg ttgctaaggt ggaaaaaggg aaatcgaaga agttaaaatc cgttaaagag
     4621 ttactaggga tcacaattat ggaaagaagt tcctttgaaa aaaatccgat tgacttttta
     4681 gaagctaaag gatataagga agttaaaaaa gacttaatca ttaaactacc taaatatagt
     4741 ctttttgagt tagaaaacgg tcgtaaacgg atgctggcta gtgccggaga attacaaaaa
     4801 ggaaatgagc tggctctgcc aagcaaatat gtgaattttt tatatttagc tagtcattat
     4861 gaaaagttga agggtagtcc agaagataac gaacaaaaac aattgtttgt ggagcagcat
     4921 aagcattatt tagatgagat tattgagcaa atcagtgaat tttctaagcg tgttatttta
     4981 gcagatgcca atttagataa agttcttagt gcatataaca aacatagaga caaaccaata
     5041 cgtgaacaag cagaaaatat tattcattta tttacgttga cgaatcttgg agctcccgct
     5101 gcttttaaat attttgatac aacaattgat cgtaaacgat atacgtctac aaaagaagtt
     5161 ttagatgcca ctcttatcca tcaatccatc actggtcttt atgaaacacg cattgatttg
     5221 agtcagctag gaggtgacgg gtcacctaag aaaaaacgaa aagttgagga tcctaaaaag
     5281 aaacgaaaag ttgataccgg ttctaaaggt gaagaactgt tcaccggtgt tgttccgatc
     5341 ctggttgaac tggatggtga tgttaacggc cacaaattct ctgttcgtgg tgaaggtgaa
     5401 ggtgatgcaa ccaacggtaa actgaccctg aaattcatct gcactaccgg taaactgccg
     5461 gttccatggc cgactctggt gactaccctg acctatggtg ttcagtgttt ttctcgttac
     5521 ccggatcaca tgaagcagca tgatttcttc aaatctgcaa tgccggaagg ttatgtacag
     5581 gagcgcacca tttctttcaa agacgatggc acctacaaaa cccgtgcaga ggttaaattt
     5641 gaaggtgata ctctggtgaa ccgtattgaa ctgaaaggca ttgatttcaa agaggacggc
     5701 aacatcctgg gccacaaact ggaatataac ttcaactccc ataacgttta catcaccgca
     5761 gacaaacaga agaacggtat caaagctaac ttcaaaattc gccataacgt tgaagacggt
     5821 agcgtacagc tggcggacca ctaccagcag aacactccga tcggtgatgg tccggttctg
     5881 ctgccggata accactacct gtccacccag tctgttctgt ccaaagaccc gaacgaaaag
     5941 cgcgaccaca tggtgctgct ggagttcgtt actgcagcag gtatcacgca cggcatggat
     6001 gagctctaca aataataaca ttggaagtgg ataacggatc cgcgatcgcg gcgcgccacc
     6061 tggtggccgg ccggtaccac gcgtgcgcgc tgatccggct gctaacaaag cccgaaagga
     6121 agctgagttg gctgctgcca ccgctgagca ataactagca taaccccttg gggcctctaa
     6181 acgggtcttg aggggttttt tgctgaaagg aggaactata tccggatatc cacaggacgg
     6241 gtgtggtcgc catgatcgcg tagtcgatag tggctccaag tagcgaagcg agcaggactg
     6301 ggcggcggcc aaagcggtcg gacagtgctc cgagaacggg tgcgcataga aattgcatca
     6361 acgcatatag cgctagcagc acgccatagt gactggcgat gctgtcggaa tggacgatat
     6421 cccgcaagag gcccggcagt accggcataa ccaagcctat gcctacagca tccagggtga
     6481 cggtgccgag gatgacgatg agcgcattgt tagatttcat acacggtgcc tgactgcgtt
     6541 agcaatttaa ctgtgataaa ctaccgcatt aaagcttatc gatgataagc tgtcaaacat
     6601 gagaattctt gaagacgaaa gggcctcgtg atacgcctat ttttataggt taatgtcatg
     6661 ataataatgg tttcttagac gtcaggtggc acttttcggg gaaatgtgcg cggaacccct
     6721 atttgtttat ttttctaaat acattcaaat atgtatccgc tcatgagaca ataaccctga
     6781 taaatgcttc aataacattg aaaaaggaag agtatgagta ttcaacattt ccgtgtcgcc
     6841 cttattccct tttttgcggc attttgcctt cctgtttttg ctcacccaga aacgctggtg
     6901 aaagtaaaag atgctgaaga tcagttgggt gcacgagtgg gttacatcga actggatctc
     6961 aacagcggta agatccttga gagttttcgc cccgaagaac gttttccaat gatgagcact
     7021 tttaaagttc tgctatgtgg cgcggtatta tcccgtgttg acgccgggca agagcaactc
     7081 ggtcgccgca tacactattc tcagaatgac ttggttgagt actcaccagt cacagaaaag
     7141 catcttacgg atggcatgac agtaagagaa ttatgcagtg ctgccataac catgagtgat
     7201 aacactgcgg ccaacttact tctgacaacg atcggaggac cgaaggagct aaccgctttt
     7261 ttgcacaaca tgggggatca tgtaactcgc cttgatcgtt gggaaccgga gctgaatgaa
     7321 gccataccaa acgacgagcg tgacaccacg atgcctgcag caatggcaac aacgttgcgc
     7381 aaactattaa ctggcgaact acttactcta gcttcccggc aacaattaat agactggatg
     7441 gaggcggata aagttgcagg accacttctg cgctcggccc ttccggctgg ctggtttatt
     7501 gctgataaat ctggagccgg tgagcgtggg tctcgcggta tcattgcagc actggggcca
     7561 gatggtaagc cctcccgtat cgtagttatc tacacgacgg ggagtcaggc aactatggat
     7621 gaacgaaata gacagatcgc tgagataggt gcctcactga ttaagcattg gtaactgtca
     7681 gaccaagttt actcatatat actttagatt gatttaaaac ttcattttta atttaaaagg
     7741 atctaggtga agatcctttt tgataatctc atgaccaaaa tcccttaacg tgagttttcg
     7801 ttccactgag cgtcagaccc cgtagaaaag atcaaaggat cttcttgaga tccttttttt
     7861 ctgcgcgtaa tctgctgctt gcaaacaaaa aaaccaccgc taccagcggt ggtttgtttg
     7921 ccggatcaag agctaccaac tctttttccg aaggtaactg gcttcagcag agcgcagata
     7981 ccaaatactg tccttctagt gtagccgtag ttaggccacc acttcaagaa ctctgtagca
     8041 ccgcctacat acctcgctct gctaatcctg ttaccagtgg ctgctgccag tggcgataag
     8101 tcgtgtctta ccgggttgga ctcaagacga tagttaccgg ataaggcgca gcggtcgggc
     8161 tgaacggggg gttcgtgcac acagcccagc ttggagcgaa cgacctacac cgaactgaga
     8221 tacctacagc gtgagctatg agaaagcgcc acgcttcccg aagggagaaa ggcggacagg
     8281 tatccggtaa gcggcagggt cggaacagga gagcgcacga gggagcttcc agggggaaac
     8341 gcctggtatc tttatagtcc tgtcgggttt cgccacctct gacttgagcg tcgatttttg
     8401 tgatgctcgt caggggggcg gagcctatgg aaaaacgcca gcaacgcggc ctttttacgg
     8461 ttcctggcct tttgctggcc ttttgctcac atgttctttc ctgcgttatc ccctgattct
     8521 gtggataacc gtattaccgc ctttgagtga gctgataccg ctcgccgcag ccgaacgacc
     8581 gagcgcagcg agtcagtgag cgaggaagcg gaagagcgcc tgatgcggta ttttctcctt
     8641 acgcatctgt gcggtatttc acaccgcaat ggtgcactct cagtacaatc tgctctgatg
     8701 ccgcatagtt aagccagtat acactccgct atcgctacgt gactgggtca tggctgcgcc
     8761 ccgacacccg ccaacacccg ctgacgcgcc ctgacgggct tgtctgctcc cggcatccgc
     8821 ttacagacaa gctgtgaccg tctccgggag ctgcatgtgt cagaggtttt caccgtcatc
     8881 accgaaacgc gcgaggcagc tgcggtaaag ctcatcagcg tggtcgtgaa gcgattcaca
     8941 gatgtctgcc tgttcatccg cgtccagctc gttgagtttc tccagaagcg ttaatgtctg
     9001 gcttctgata aagcgggcca tgttaagggc ggttttttcc tgtttggtca ctgatgcctc
     9061 cgtgtaaggg ggatttctgt tcatgggggt aatgataccg atgaaacgag agaggatgct
     9121 cacgatacgg gttactgatg atgaacatgc ccggttactg gaacgttgtg agggtaaaca
     9181 actggcggta tggatgcggc gggaccagag aaaaatcact cagggtcaat gccagcgctt
     9241 cgttaataca gatgtaggtg ttccacaggg tagccagcag catcctgcga tgcagatccg
     9301 gaacataatg gtgcagggcg ctgacttccg cgtttccaga ctttacgaaa cacggaaacc
     9361 gaagaccatt catgttgttg ctcaggtcgc agacgttttg cagcagcagt cgcttcacgt
     9421 tcgctcgcgt atcggtgatt cattctgcta accagtaagg caaccccgcc agcctagccg
     9481 ggtcctcaac gacaggagca cgatcatgcg cacccgtggc caggacccaa cgctgcccga
     9541 gatgcgccgc gtgcggctgc tggagatggc ggacgcgatg gatatgttct gccaagggtt
     9601 ggtttgcgca ttcacagttc tccgcaagaa ttgattggct ccaattcttg gagtggtgaa
     9661 tccgttagcg aggtgccgcc ggcttccatt caggtcgagg tggcccggct ccatgcaccg
     9721 cgacgcaacg cggggaggca gacaaggtat agggcggcgc ctacaatcca tgccaacccg
     9781 ttccatgtgc tcgccgaggc ggcataaatc gccgtgacga tcagcggtcc aatgatcgaa
     9841 gttaggctgg taagagccgc gagcgatcct tgaagctgtc cctgatggtc gtcatctacc
     9901 tgcctggaca gcatggcctg caacgcgggc atcccgatgc cgccggaagc gagaagaatc
     9961 ataatgggga aggccatcca gcctcgcgtc gcgaacgcca gcaagacgta gcccagcgcg
    10021 tcggccgcca tgccggcgat aatggcctgc ttctcgccga aacgtttggt ggcgggacca
    10081 gtgacgaagg cttgagcgag ggcgtgcaag attccgaata ccgcaagcga caggccgatc
    10141 atcgtcgcgc tccagcgaaa gcggtcctcg ccgaaaatga cccagagcgc tgccggcacc
    10201 tgtcctacga gttgcatgat aaagaagaca gtcataagtg cggcgacgat agtcatgccc
    10261 cgcgcccacc ggaaggagct gactgggttg aaggctctca agggcatcgg tcgacgctct
    10321 cccttatgcg actcctgcat taggaagcag cccagtagta ggttgaggcc gttgagcacc
    10381 gccgccgcaa ggaatggtgc atgcaaggag atggcgccca acagtccccc ggccacgggg
    10441 cctgccacca tacccacgcc gaaacaagcg ctcatgagcc cgaagtggcg agcccgatct
    10501 tccccatcgg tgatgtcggc gatataggcg ccagcaaccg cacctgtggc gccggtgatg
    10561 ccggccacga tgcgtccggc gtagaggatc gagatctcga tcccgcgaaa ttaatacgac
    10621 tcactatagg gagaccacaa cggtttccct ctagtgccgg ctccggagag ctctttaatt
    10681 aagcggccgc cctgcaggac tcgagttcta gaaataattt tgtttaactt taagaaggag
    10741 atatacatat gaaatcttct caccatcacc atcaccatgg ttcttctatg aaaatcgaag
    10801 aaggtaaact ggtaatctgg attaacggcg ataaaggcta taac
//
